Addgene plasmid #141537: TFORF0160
Purpose: Lentiviral vector for overexpressing the EWSR1 transcription factor ORF with a unique 24-bp barcode. Barcodes facilitate identification of transcription factors in pooled screens.
Depositing lab: Feng Zhang. Depositing organization: Broad Institute. Publication: A transcription factor atlas of directed differentiation. Joung J, Ma S, Tay T, Geiger-Schuller KR, Kirchgatterer PC, Verdine VK, Guo B, Arias-Garcia MA, Allen WE, Singh A, Kuksenko O, Abudayyeh OO, Gootenberg JS, Fu Z, Macrae RK, Buenrostro JD, Regev A, Zhang F. Cell. 2023 Jan 5;186(1):209-229.e26. doi: 10.1016/j.cell.2022.11.026. PubMed 36608654.
Backbone
  Vector backbone: pLX_TRC317
  Backbone manufacturer: Broad Institute Genetic Perturbation Platform
  Backbone size w/o insert (bp): 8264
  Vector type: Mammalian Expression, Lentiviral
  Selectable markers: Puromycin
Growth in bacteria
  Bacterial resistance: Ampicillin, 100 μg/mL
  Growth temperature: 37°C
  Growth strain: NEB Stable
  Copy number: High Copy
Gene/Insert
  Gene/Insert name: EWSR1
  Species: H. sapiens (human)
  Insert size (bp): 2069
  Entrez Gene: EWSR1 (a.k.a. EWS, EWS-FLI1)
  Promoter: EF1a
  Cloning method: Unknown
  Sequencing primers: 5′ GGGTGGAGACTGAAGTTAGGCCAG; 3′ CACATAGCGTAAAAGGAGCAACATAG
Terms and licenses: Academic/Nonprofit Terms; Industry Terms: Not Available to Industry
Depositor comments: NM_001163285,ENST00000406548 . The transcription factor ORF portion of this plasmid was synthesized by Genewiz. Please test multiple small colonies in case of plasmid recombination. To make this collection available in a timely manner, a portion of this collection was not fully sequenced by Addgene. If an Addgene verified full plasmid sequence is not available, please contact us prior to placing an order to request the full sequence.
How to cite: TFORF0160 was a gift from Feng Zhang (Addgene plasmid # 141537 ; http://n2t.net/addgene:141537 ; RRID:Addgene_141537)
