[The description below was written by a language model from this plasmid's Addgene catalogue record and pLannotate feature annotations shown in this document.]
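Description:
TFORF0160 is a third-generation-style, self-inactivating lentiviral expression plasmid built on the pLX_TRC317 backbone for overexpressing the human EWSR1 open reading frame in mammalian cells. It is maintained in E. coli through a high-copy ColE1/pUC-type origin with ampicillin selection (AmpR under its own bla promoter). It also carries an f1 origin and remnants of a lacZα/lac promoter cloning region flanked by T7 and T3 promoters. Depositor notes warn that the plasmid may recombine during bacterial propagation, as is common for LTR-containing vectors.

The viral genome is transcribed from an RSV promoter fused to a truncated HIV-1 5' LTR. It contains the Ψ packaging signal with a gag fragment, the Rev response element for nuclear export of the full-length RNA, a cPPT/CTS element, and a ΔU3 3' LTR that disables LTR promoter activity after integration, followed by an SV40 polyadenylation signal. Two expression units sit within this frame. An SV40 early promoter/origin segment lies upstream of puromycin N-acetyltransferase, which allows selection of transduced cells. Downstream, the strong constitutive EF-1α promoter drives the EWSR1 coding sequence, with a WPRE after it to enhance transcript stability and expression. The record states that the construct carries a unique 24-bp barcode, but this is not annotated as a feature. A short U6 promoter fragment is detected between the ORF and the WPRE, and no function for it is recorded.

The plasmid belongs to a barcoded transcription factor ORF collection. The barcodes identify which factor each cell received in pooled overexpression screens, such as those probing directed differentiation.
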