Features (pLannotate 1.2.2; 31 found; start..end, strand, type, name):
      5..231     +  promoter       RSV promoter: Rous sarcoma virus enhancer/promoter
    232..412     +  LTR            5' LTR (truncated): truncated 5' long terminal repeat (LTR) from HIV-1
    459..584     +  misc_feature   HIV-1 Ψ: packaging signal of human immunodeficiency virus type 1
    568..931     +  CDS            HIV-1 gag (fragment): gag protein from human immunodeficiency virus 1; gag
   1077..1310    +  misc_feature   RRE: The Rev response element (RRE) of HIV-1 allows for Rev-dependent mRNA export from the nucleus to the cytoplasm.
   1687..1713    +  CDS            Rev (fragment): human immunodeficiency virus 1 (HIV-1) Rev protein; rev; enhances nuclear export of unspliced and incompletely spliced viral mRNAs
   1720..1743    +  promoter       SV40 promoter (fragment): SV40 early promoter
   1744..1815    +  promoter       SV40 promoter (fragment): SV40 enhancer and early promoter
   1839..1974    +  rep_origin     SV40 ori: SV40 origin of replication
   2020..2616    +  CDS            PuroR (fragment): puromycin N-acetyltransferase; pac from Streptomyces; confers resistance to puromycin
   2665..2782    +  misc_feature   cPPT/CTS: central polypurine tract and central termination sequence of HIV-1
   2847..2913    +  CDS            small t antigen (fragment): SV40 (simian virus 40) small t antigen
   2920..4098    +  promoter       EF-1α promoter: strong constitutive promoter for human elongation factor EF-1α
   4115..6079    +  CDS            EWSR1: EWS_HUMAN - Also known as EWS. Experimental evidence at protein level: Swiss-Prot protein existence level 1. Might normally function as a transcriptional repressor. EWS- fusion-proteins (EFPS) may play a role in the tumorigenic process. They may disturb gene expression by mimicking, or interfering with the normal function of CTD-POLII within the transcription initiation complex. They may also contribute to an aberrant activation of the fusion protein target genes. From Homo sapiens (Human).
   6095..6148    +  promoter       U6 promoter (fragment): RNA polymerase III promoter for human U6 snRNA
   6190..6778    +  misc_feature   WPRE: woodchuck hepatitis virus posttranscriptional regulatory element
   6829..6848    +  misc_feature   cPPT/CTS (fragment): central polypurine tract and central termination sequence of HIV-1
   6850..7083    +  LTR            3' LTR (ΔU3): self-inactivating 3' long terminal repeat (LTR) from HIV-1
   7161..7282    +  polyA_signal   SV40 poly(A) signal: SV40 polyadenylation signal
   7322..7457    +  rep_origin     SV40 ori: SV40 origin of replication
   7478..7496    -  promoter       T7 promoter: promoter for bacteriophage T7 RNA polymerase
   7504..7659    +  CDS            lacZα (fragment): LacZα fragment of β-galactosidase; lacZ fragment
   7664..8092    +  rep_origin     f1 ori (sequence partly withheld): f1 bacteriophage origin of replication; arrow indicates direction of (+) strand synthesis
   8145..8249    +  promoter       AmpR promoter: bla
   8250..9110    +  CDS            AmpR: β-lactamase; bla; confers resistance to ampicillin, carbenicillin, and related antibiotics
   9281..9869    +  rep_origin     ori: high-copy-number ColE1/pMB1/pBR322/pUC origin of replication
  10052..10144   +  CDS            lacI (fragment): lac repressor; lacI; The lac repressor binds to the lac operator to inhibit transcription in E. coli. This inhibition can be relieved by adding lactose or isopropyl-β-D-thiogalactopyranoside (IPTG).
  10157..10178   +  protein_bind   CAP binding site: CAP binding activates transcription in the presence of cAMP. E. coli catabolite activator protein
  10193..10223   +  promoter       lac promoter: promoter for the E. coli lac operon
  10231..10247   +  protein_bind   lac operator: The lac repressor binds to the lac operator to inhibit transcription in E. coli. This inhibition can be relieved by adding lactose or isopropyl-β-D-thiogalactopyranoside (IPTG). lac repressor encoded by lacI
  10292..10310   +  promoter       T3 promoter: promoter for bacteriophage T3 RNA polymerase
>Addgene plasmid #141537 | TFORF0160 | depositor full sequence | sequence record 276747 | Full Sequence
TTAATGTAGTCTTATGCAATACTCTTGTAGTCTTGCAACATGGTAACGATGAGTTAGCAACATGCCTTAC
AAGGAGAGAAAAAGCACCGTGCATGCCGATTGGTGGAAGTAAGGTGGTACGATCGTGCCTTATTAGGAAG
GCAACAGACGGGTCTGACATGGATTGGACGAACCACTGAATTGCCGCATTGCAGAGATATTGTATTTAAG
TGCCTAGCTCGATACATAAACGGGTCTCTCTGGTTAGACCAGATCTGAGCCTGGGAGCTCTCTGGCTAAC
TAGGGAACCCACTGCTTAAGCCTCAATAAAGCTTGCCTTGAGTGCTTCAAGTAGTGTGTGCCCGTCTGTT
GTGTGACTCTGGTAACTAGAGATCCCTCAGACCCTTTTAGTCAGTGTGGAAAATCTCTAGCAGTGGCGCC
CGAACAGGGACTTGAAAGCGAAAGGGAAACCAGAGGAGCTCTCTCGACGCAGGACTCGGCTTGCTGAAGC
GCGCACGGCAAGAGGCGAGGGGCGGCGACTGGTGAGTACGCCAAAAATTTTGACTAGCGGAGGCTAGAAG
GAGAGAGATGGGTGCGAGAGCGTCAGTATTAAGCGGGGGAGAATTAGATCGCGATGGGAAAAAATTCGGT
TAAGGCCAGGGGGAAAGAAAAAATATAAATTAAAACATATAGTATGGGCAAGCAGGGAGCTAGAACGATT
CGCAGTTAATCCTGGCCTGTTAGAAACATCAGAAGGCTGTAGACAAATACTGGGACAGCTACAACCATCC
CTTCAGACAGGATCAGAAGAACTTAGATCATTATATAATACAGTAGCAACCCTCTATTGTGTGCATCAAA
GGATAGAGATAAAAGACACCAAGGAAGCTTTAGACAAGATAGAGGAAGAGCAAAACAAAAGTAAGACCAC
CGCACAGCAAGCGGCCGCTGATCTTCAGACCTGGAGGAGGAGATATGAGGGACAATTGGAGAAGTGAATT
ATATAAATATAAAGTAGTAAAAATTGAACCATTAGGAGTAGCACCCACCAAGGCAAAGAGAAGAGTGGTG
CAGAGAGAAAAAAGAGCAGTGGGAATAGGAGCTTTGTTCCTTGGGTTCTTGGGAGCAGCAGGAAGCACTA
TGGGCGCAGCGTCAATGACGCTGACGGTACAGGCCAGACAATTATTGTCTGGTATAGTGCAGCAGCAGAA
CAATTTGCTGAGGGCTATTGAGGCGCAACAGCATCTGTTGCAACTCACAGTCTGGGGCATCAAGCAGCTC
CAGGCAAGAATCCTGGCTGTGGAAAGATACCTAAAGGATCAACAGCTCCTGGGGATTTGGGGTTGCTCTG
GAAAACTCATTTGCACCACTGCTGTGCCTTGGAATGCTAGTTGGAGTAATAAATCTCTGGAACAGATTTG
GAATCACACGACCTGGATGGAGTGGGACAGAGAAATTAACAATTACACAAGCTTAATACACTCCTTAATT
GAAGAATCGCAAAACCAGCAAGAAAAGAATGAACAAGAATTATTGGAATTAGATAAATGGGCAAGTTTGT
GGAATTGGTTTAACATAACAAATTGGCTGTGGTATATAAAATTATTCATAATGATAGTAGGAGGCTTGGT
AGGTTTAAGAATAGTTTTTGCTGTACTTTCTATAGTGAATAGAGTTAGGCAGGGATATTCACCATTATCG
TTTCAGACCCACCTCCCAACCCCGAGGGGACCCATGCATTGCATCTCAATTAGTCAGCAACCAGGTGTGG
AAAGTCCCCAGGCTCCCCAGCAGGCAGAAGTATGCAAAGCATGCGTCTCAATTAGTCAGCAACCATAGTC
CCGCCCCTAACTCCGCCCATCCCGCCCCTAACTCCGCCCAGTTCCGCCCATTCTCCGCCCCATGGCTGAC
TAATTTTTTTTATTTATGCAGAGGCCGAGGCCGCCTCGGCCTCTGAGCTATTCCAGAAGTAGTGAGGAGG
CTTTTTTGGAGGCCTAGGCTTTTGCAAAAAGCTTTCTAGAGGTACCACCGGAGCTTACCATGACCGAGTA
CAAGCCCACGGTGCGCCTCGCCACCCGCGACGACGTCCCCAGGGCCGTACGCACCCTCGCCGCCGCGTTC
GCCGACTACCCCGCCACGCGCCACACCGTCGATCCGGACCGCCACATCGAGCGGGTCACCGAGCTGCAAG
AACTCTTCCTCACGCGCGTCGGGCTCGACATCGGCAAGGTGTGGGTCGCGGACGACGGCGCCGCCGTGGC
GGTCTGGACCACGCCGGAGAGCGTCGAAGCGGGGGCGGTGTTCGCCGAGATCGGCCCGCGCATGGCCGAG
TTGAGCGGTTCCCGGCTGGCCGCGCAGCAACAGATGGAAGGCCTCCTGGCGCCGCACCGGCCCAAGGAGC
CCGCGTGGTTCCTGGCCACCGTCGGCGTCTCGCCCGACCACCAGGGCAAGGGTCTGGGCAGCGCCGTCGT
GCTCCCCGGAGTGGAGGCGGCCGAGCGCGCCGGGGTGCCCGCCTTCCTGGAGACCTCCGCGCCCCGCAAC
CTCCCCTTCTACGAGCGGCTCGGCTTCACCGTCACCGCCGACGTCGAGGTGCCCGAAGGACCGCGCACCT
GGTGCATGACCCGCAAGCCCGGTGCCAGTTAACGAATTCTAGATCTTGAGACAAATGGCAGTATTCATCC
ACAATTTTAAAAGAAAAGGGGGGATTGGGGGGTACAGTGCAGGGGAAAGAATAGTAGACATAATAGCAAC
AGACATACAAACTAAAGAATTACAAAAACAAATTACAAAAATTCAAAATTTTCGGGTTTATTACAGGGAC
AGCAGAGATCCACTTTGGCGCCGGCTCGAGGCCTGCAGGTGCAAAGATGGATAAAGTTTTAAACAGAGAG
GAATCTTTGCAGCTAATGGACCTTCTAGGTCTTGAAAGGAGTGGGAATTGGCTCCGGTGCCCGTCAGTGG
GCAGAGCGCACATCGCCCACAGTCCCCGAGAAGTTGGGGGGAGGGGTCGGCAATTGAACCGGTGCCTAGA
GAAGGTGGCGCGGGGTAAACTGGGAAAGTGATGTCGTGTACTGGCTCCGCCTTTTTCCCGAGGGTGGGGG
AGAACCGTATATAAGTGCAGTAGTCGCCGTGAACGTTCTTTTTCGCAACGGGTTTGCCGCCAGAACACAG
GTAAGTGCCGTGTGTGGTTCCCGCGGGCCTGGCCTCTTTACGGGTTATGGCCCTTGCGTGCCTTGAATTA
CTTCCACCTGGCTGCAGTACGTGATTCTTGATCCCGAGCTTCGGGTTGGAAGTGGGTGGGAGAGTTCGAG
GCCTTGCGCTTAAGGAGCCCCTTCGCCTCGTGCTTGAGTTGAGGCCTGGCCTGGGCGCTGGGGCCGCCGC
GTGCGAATCTGGTGGCACCTTCGCGCCTGTCTCGCTGCTTTCGATAAGTCTCTAGCCATTTAAAATTTTT
GATGACCTGCTGCGACGCTTTTTTTCTGGCAAGATAGTCTTGTAAATGCGGGCCAAGATCTGCACACTGG
TATTTCGGTTTTTGGGGCCGCGGGCGGCGACGGGGCCCGTGCGTCCCAGCGCACATGTTCGGCGAGGCGG
GGCCTGCGAGCGCGGCCACCGAGAATCGGACGGGGGTAGTCTCAAGCTGGCCGGCCTGCTCTGGTGCCTG
GCCTCGCGCCGCCGTGTATCGCCCCGCCCTGGGCGGCAAGGCTGGCCCGGTCGGCACCAGTTGCGTGAGC
GGAAAGATGGCCGCTTCCCGGCCCTGCTGCAGGGAGCTCAAAATGGAGGACGCGGCGCTCGGGAGAGCGG
GCGGGTGAGTCACCCACACAAAGGAAAAGGGCCTTTCCGTCCTCAGCCGTCGCTTCATGTGACTCCACGG
AGTACCGGGCGCCGTCCAGGCACCTCGATTAGTTCTCGAGCTTTTGGAGTACGTCGTCTTTAGGTTGGGG
GGAGGGGTTTTATGCGATGGAGTTTCCCCACACTGAGTGGGTGGAGACTGAAGTTAGGCCAGCTTGGCAC
TTGATGTAATTCTCCTTGGAATTTGCCCTTTTTGAGTTTGGATCTTGGTTCATTCTCAAGCCTCAGACAG
TGGTTCAAAGTTTTTTTCTTCCATTTCAGGTGTCGTGAGGCTAGCACCGCCACCATGGCGTCCACGGATT
ACAGTACCTATAGCCAAGCTGCAGCGCAGCAGGGCTACAGTGCTTACACCGCCCAGCCCACTCAAGGATA
TGCACAGACCACCCAGGCATATGGGCAACAAAGCTATGGAACCTATGGACAGCCCACTGATGTCAGCTAT
ACCCAGGCTCAGACCACTGCAACCTATGGGCAGACCGCCTATGCAACTTCTTATGGACAGCCTCCCACTG
GTTATACTACTCCAACTGCCCCCCAGGCATACAGCCAGCCTGTCCAGGGGTATGGCACTGGTGCTTATGA
TACCACCACTGCTACAGTCACCACCACCCAGGCCTCCTATGCAGCTCAGTCTGCATATGGCACTCAGCCT
GCTTATCCAGCCTATGGGCAGCAGCCAGCAGCCACTGCACCTACAAGACCGCAGGATGGAAACAAGCCCA
CTGAGACTAGTCAACCTCAATCTAGCACAGGGGGTTACAACCAGCCCAGCCTAGGATATGGACAGAGTAA
CTACAGTTATCCCCAGGTACCTGGGAGCTACCCCATGCAGCCAGTCACTGCACCTCCATCCTACCCTCCT
ACCAGCTATTCCTCTACACAGCCGACTAGTTATGATCAGAGCAGTTACTCTCAGCAGAACACCTATGGGC
AACCGAGCAGCTATGGACAGCAGAGTAGCTATGGTCAACAAAGCAGCTATGGGCAGCAGCCTCCCACTAG
TTACCCACCCCAAACTGGATCCTACAGCCAAGCTCCAAGTCAATATAGCCAACAGAGCAGCAGCTACGGG
CAGCAGAGTTCATTCCGACAGGACCACCCCAGTAGCATGGGTGTTTATGGGCAGGAGTCTGGAGGATTTT
CCGGACCAGGAGAGAACCGGAGCATGAGTGGCCCTGATAACCGGGGCAGGGGAAGAGGGGGATTTGATCG
TGGAGGCATGAGCAGAGGTGGGCGGGGAGGAGGACGCGGTGGAATGGGCGCTGGAGAGCGAGGTGGCTTC
AATAAGCCTGGTGGACCCATGGATGAAGGACCAGATCTTGATCTAGGCCCACCTGTAGATCCAGATGAAG
ACTCTGACAACAGTGCAATTTATGTACAAGGATTAAATGACAGTGTGACTCTAGATGATCTGGCAGACTT
CTTTAAGCAGTGTGGGGTTGTTAAGATGAACAAGAGAACTGGGCAACCCATGATCCACATCTACCTGGAC
AAGGAAACAGGAAAGCCCAAAGGCGATGCCACAGTGTCCTATGAAGACCCACCCACTGCCAAGGCTGCCG
TGGAATGGTTTGATGGGAAAGATTTTCAAGGGAGCAAACTTAAAGTCTCCCTTGCTCGGAAGAAGCCTCC
AATGAACAGTATGCGGGGTGGTCTGCCACCCCGTGAGGGCAGAGGCATGCCACCACCACTCCGTGGAGGT
CCAGGAGGCCCAGGAGGTCCTGGGGGACCCATGGGTCGCATGGGAGGCCGTGGAGGAGATAGAGGAGGCT
TCCCTCCAAGAGGACCCCGGGGTTCCCGAGGGAACCCCTCTGGAGGAGGAAACGTCCAGCACCGAGCTGG
AGACTGGCAGTGTCCCAATCCGGGTTGTGGAAACCAGAACTTCGCCTGGAGAACAGAGTGCAACCAGTGT
AAGGCCCCAAAGCCTGAAGGCTTCCTCCCGCCACCCTTTCCGCCCCCGGGTGGTGATCGTGGCAGAGGTG
GCCCTGGTGGCATGCGGGGAGGAAGAGGTGGCCTCATGGATCGTGGTGGTCCCGGTGGAATGTTCAGAGG
TGGCCGTGGTGGAGACAGAGGTGGCTTCCGTGGTGGCCGGGGCATGGACCGAGGTGGCTTTGGTGGAGGA
AGACGAGGTGGCCCTGGGGGGCCCCCTGGACCTTTGATGGAACAGATGGGAGGAAGAAGAGGAGGACGTG
GAGGACCTGGAAAAATGGATAAAGGCGAGCACCGTCAGGAGCGCAGAGATCGGCCCTACTAGTAATGAAC
TAGTCCGTAACTTGAAAGTATTTCGATTTCTTGGCTTTATATATCTTGTGGAAAGGACGAAATGCCTCCG
TAGCGATGTACATGACGCGTTAAGTCGACAATCAACCTCTGGATTACAAAATTTGTGAAAGATTGACTGG
TATTCTTAACTATGTTGCTCCTTTTACGCTATGTGGATACGCTGCTTTAATGCCTTTGTATCATGCTATT
GCTTCCCGTATGGCTTTCATTTTCTCCTCCTTGTATAAATCCTGGTTGCTGTCTCTTTATGAGGAGTTGT
GGCCCGTTGTCAGGCAACGTGGCGTGGTGTGCACTGTGTTTGCTGACGCAACCCCCACTGGTTGGGGCAT
TGCCACCACCTGTCAGCTCCTTTCCGGGACTTTCGCTTTCCCCCTCCCTATTGCCACGGCGGAACTCATC
GCCGCCTGCCTTGCCCGCTGCTGGACAGGGGCTCGGCTGTTGGGCACTGACAATTCCGTGGTGTTGTCGG
GGAAATCATCGTCCTTTCCTTGGCTGCTCGCCTGTGTTGCCACCTGGATTCTGCGCGGGACGTCCTTCTG
CTACGTCCCTTCGGCCCTCAATCCAGCGGACCTTCCTTCCCGCGGCCTGCTGCCGGCTCTGCGGCCTCTT
CCGCGTCTTCGCCTTCGCCCTCAGACGAGTCGGATCTCCCTTTGGGCCGCCTCCCCGCGTCGACTTTAAG
ACCAATGACTTACAAGGCAGCTGTAGATCTTAGCCACTTTTTAAAAGAAAAGGGGGGACTGGAAGGGCTA
ATTCACTCCCAACGAAGACAAGATCTGCTTTTTGCTTGTACTGGGTCTCTCTGGTTAGACCAGATCTGAG
CCTGGGAGCTCTCTGGCTAACTAGGGAACCCACTGCTTAAGCCTCAATAAAGCTTGCCTTGAGTGCTTCA
AGTAGTGTGTGCCCGTCTGTTGTGTGACTCTGGTAACTAGAGATCCCTCAGACCCTTTTAGTCAGTGTGG
AAAATCTCTAGCAGTACGTATAGTAGTTCATGTCATCTTATTATTCAGTATTTATAACTTGCAAAGAAAT
GAATATCAGAGAGTGAGAGGAACTTGTTTATTGCAGCTTATAATGGTTACAAATAAAGCAATAGCATCAC
AAATTTCACAAATAAAGCATTTTTTTCACTGCATTCTAGTTGTGGTTTGTCCAAACTCATCAATGTATCT
TATCATGTCTGGCTCTAGCTATCCCGCCCCTAACTCCGCCCATCCCGCCCCTAACTCCGCCCAGTTCCGC
CCATTCTCCGCCCCATGGCTGACTAATTTTTTTTATTTATGCAGAGGCCGAGGCCGCCTCGGCCTCTGAG
CTATTCCAGAAGTAGTGAGGAGGCTTTTTTGGAGGCCTAGGGACGTACCCAATTCGCCCTATAGTGAGTC
GTATTACGCGCGCTCACTGGCCGTCGTTTTACAACGTCGTGACTGGGAAAACCCTGGCGTTACCCAACTT
AATCGCCTTGCAGCACATCCCCCTTTCGCCAGCTGGCGTAATAGCGAAGAGGCCCGCACCGATCGCCCTT
CCCAACAGTTGCGCAGCCTGAATGGCGAATGGG
[124 nt withheld, positions 7664-7787]
C
[91 nt withheld, positions 7789-7879]
A
[49 nt withheld, positions 7881-7929]
CCTTTGACGTTGGAGTCCACGTTCTTT
[37 nt withheld, positions 7957-7993]
ACCCTATCTCGGTCTATTCTTTTGATTTATAAGGGATTTTGCCGATTTCGGCCTATTGGTTAAAAAATGA
GCTGATTTAACAAAAATTTAACGCGAATTTTAACAAAATATTAACGCTTACAATTTAGGTGGCACTTTTC
GGGGAAATGTGCGCGGAACCCCTATTTGTTTATTTTTCTAAATACATTCAAATATGTATCCGCTCATGAG
ACAATAACCCTGATAAATGCTTCAATAATATTGAAAAAGGAAGAGTATGAGTATTCAACATTTCCGTGTC
GCCCTTATTCCCTTTTTTGCGGCATTTTGCCTTCCTGTTTTTGCTCACCCAGAAACGCTGGTGAAAGTAA
AAGATGCTGAAGATCAGTTGGGTGCACGAGTGGGTTACATCGAACTGGATCTCAACAGCGGTAAGATCCT
TGAGAGTTTTCGCCCCGAAGAACGTTTTCCAATGATGAGCACTTTTAAAGTTCTGCTATGTGGCGCGGTA
TTATCCCGTATTGACGCCGGGCAAGAGCAACTCGGTCGCCGCATACACTATTCTCAGAATGACTTGGTTG
AGTACTCACCAGTCACAGAAAAGCATCTTACGGATGGCATGACAGTAAGAGAATTATGCAGTGCTGCCAT
AACCATGAGTGATAACACTGCGGCCAACTTACTTCTGACAACGATCGGAGGACCGAAGGAGCTAACCGCT
TTTTTGCACAACATGGGGGATCATGTAACTCGCCTTGATCGTTGGGAACCGGAGCTGAATGAAGCCATAC
CAAACGACGAGCGTGACACCACGATGCCTGTAGCAATGGCAACAACGTTGCGCAAACTATTAACTGGCGA
ACTACTTACTCTAGCTTCCCGGCAACAATTAATAGACTGGATGGAGGCGGATAAAGTTGCAGGACCACTT
CTGCGCTCGGCCCTTCCGGCTGGCTGGTTTATTGCTGATAAATCTGGAGCCGGTGAGCGTGGGTCTCGCG
GTATCATTGCAGCACTGGGGCCAGATGGTAAGCCCTCCCGTATCGTAGTTATCTACACGACGGGGAGTCA
GGCAACTATGGATGAACGAAATAGACAGATCGCTGAGATAGGTGCCTCACTGATTAAGCATTGGTAACTG
TCAGACCAAGTTTACTCATATATACTTTAGATTGATTTAAAACTTCATTTTTAATTTAAAAGGATCTAGG
TGAAGATCCTTTTTGATAATCTCATGACCAAAATCCCTTAACGTGAGTTTTCGTTCCACTGAGCGTCAGA
CCCCGTAGAAAAGATCAAAGGATCTTCTTGAGATCCTTTTTTTCTGCGCGTAATCTGCTGCTTGCAAACA
AAAAAACCACCGCTACCAGCGGTGGTTTGTTTGCCGGATCAAGAGCTACCAACTCTTTTTCCGAAGGTAA
CTGGCTTCAGCAGAGCGCAGATACCAAATACTGTTCTTCTAGTGTAGCCGTAGTTAGGCCACCACTTCAA
GAACTCTGTAGCACCGCCTACATACCTCGCTCTGCTAATCCTGTTACCAGTGGCTGCTGCCAGTGGCGAT
AAGTCGTGTCTTACCGGGTTGGACTCAAGACGATAGTTACCGGATAAGGCGCAGCGGTCGGGCTGAACGG
GGGGTTCGTGCACACAGCCCAGCTTGGAGCGAACGACCTACACCGAACTGAGATACCTACAGCGTGAGCT
ATGAGAAAGCGCCACGCTTCCCGAAGGGAGAAAGGCGGACAGGTATCCGGTAAGCGGCAGGGTCGGAACA
GGAGAGCGCACGAGGGAGCTTCCAGGGGGAAACGCCTGGTATCTTTATAGTCCTGTCGGGTTTCGCCACC
TCTGACTTGAGCGTCGATTTTTGTGATGCTCGTCAGGGGGGCGGAGCCTATGGAAAAACGCCAGCAACGC
GGCCTTTTTACGGTTCCTGGCCTTTTGCTGGCCTTTTGCTCACATGTTCTTTCCTGCGTTATCCCCTGAT
TCTGTGGATAACCGTATTACCGCCTTTGAGTGAGCTGATACCGCTCGCCGCAGCCGAACGACCGAGCGCA
GCGAGTCAGTGAGCGAGGAAGCGGAAGAGCGCCCAATACGCAAACCGCCTCTCCCCGCGCGTTGGCCGAT
TCATTAATGCAGCTGGCACGACAGGTTTCCCGACTGGAAAGCGGGCAGTGAGCGCAACGCAATTAATGTG
AGTTAGCTCACTCATTAGGCACCCCAGGCTTTACACTTTATGCTTCCGGCTCGTATGTTGTGTGGAATTG
TGAGCGGATAACAATTTCACACAGGAAACAGCTATGACCATGATTACGCCAAGCGCGCAATTAACCCTCA
CTAAAGGGAACAAAAGCTGGAGCTGCAAGC
