>Addgene plasmid #141537 | TFORF0160 | depositor partial sequence | sequence record 276748 | Insert
ACCGCCACCATGGCGTCCACGGATTACAGTACCTATAGCCAAGCTGCAGCGCAGCAGGGCTACAGTGCTT
ACACCGCCCAGCCCACTCAAGGATATGCACAGACCACCCAGGCATATGGGCAACAAAGCTATGGAACCTA
TGGACAGCCCACTGATGTCAGCTATACCCAGGCTCAGACCACTGCAACCTATGGGCAGACCGCCTATGCA
ACTTCTTATGGACAGCCTCCCACTGGTTATACTACTCCAACTGCCCCCCAGGCATACAGCCAGCCTGTCC
AGGGGTATGGCACTGGTGCTTATGATACCACCACTGCTACAGTCACCACCACCCAGGCCTCCTATGCAGC
TCAGTCTGCATATGGCACTCAGCCTGCTTATCCAGCCTATGGGCAGCAGCCAGCAGCCACTGCACCTACA
AGACCGCAGGATGGAAACAAGCCCACTGAGACTAGTCAACCTCAATCTAGCACAGGGGGTTACAACCAGC
CCAGCCTAGGATATGGACAGAGTAACTACAGTTATCCCCAGGTACCTGGGAGCTACCCCATGCAGCCAGT
CACTGCACCTCCATCCTACCCTCCTACCAGCTATTCCTCTACACAGCCGACTAGTTATGATCAGAGCAGT
TACTCTCAGCAGAACACCTATGGGCAACCGAGCAGCTATGGACAGCAGAGTAGCTATGGTCAACAAAGCA
GCTATGGGCAGCAGCCTCCCACTAGTTACCCACCCCAAACTGGATCCTACAGCCAAGCTCCAAGTCAATA
TAGCCAACAGAGCAGCAGCTACGGGCAGCAGAGTTCATTCCGACAGGACCACCCCAGTAGCATGGGTGTT
TATGGGCAGGAGTCTGGAGGATTTTCCGGACCAGGAGAGAACCGGAGCATGAGTGGCCCTGATAACCGGG
GCAGGGGAAGAGGGGGATTTGATCGTGGAGGCATGAGCAGAGGTGGGCGGGGAGGAGGACGCGGTGGAAT
GGGCGCTGGAGAGCGAGGTGGCTTCAATAAGCCTGGTGGACCCATGGATGAAGGACCAGATCTTGATCTA
GGCCCACCTGTAGATCCAGATGAAGACTCTGACAACAGTGCAATTTATGTACAAGGATTAAATGACAGTG
TGACTCTAGATGATCTGGCAGACTTCTTTAAGCAGTGTGGGGTTGTTAAGATGAACAAGAGAACTGGGCA
ACCCATGATCCACATCTACCTGGACAAGGAAACAGGAAAGCCCAAAGGCGATGCCACAGTGTCCTATGAA
GACCCACCCACTGCCAAGGCTGCCGTGGAATGGTTTGATGGGAAAGATTTTCAAGGGAGCAAACTTAAAG
TCTCCCTTGCTCGGAAGAAGCCTCCAATGAACAGTATGCGGGGTGGTCTGCCACCCCGTGAGGGCAGAGG
CATGCCACCACCACTCCGTGGAGGTCCAGGAGGCCCAGGAGGTCCTGGGGGACCCATGGGTCGCATGGGA
GGCCGTGGAGGAGATAGAGGAGGCTTCCCTCCAAGAGGACCCCGGGGTTCCCGAGGGAACCCCTCTGGAG
GAGGAAACGTCCAGCACCGAGCTGGAGACTGGCAGTGTCCCAATCCGGGTTGTGGAAACCAGAACTTCGC
CTGGAGAACAGAGTGCAACCAGTGTAAGGCCCCAAAGCCTGAAGGCTTCCTCCCGCCACCCTTTCCGCCC
CCGGGTGGTGATCGTGGCAGAGGTGGCCCTGGTGGCATGCGGGGAGGAAGAGGTGGCCTCATGGATCGTG
GTGGTCCCGGTGGAATGTTCAGAGGTGGCCGTGGTGGAGACAGAGGTGGCTTCCGTGGTGGCCGGGGCAT
GGACCGAGGTGGCTTTGGTGGAGGAAGACGAGGTGGCCCTGGGGGGCCCCCTGGACCTTTGATGGAACAG
ATGGGAGGAAGAAGAGGAGGACGTGGAGGACCTGGAAAAATGGATAAAGGCGAGCACCGTCAGGAGCGCA
GAGATCGGCCCTACTAGTAATGAACTAGTCCGTAACTTGAAAGTATTTCGATTTCTTGGCTTTATATATC
TTGTGGAAAGGACGAAATGCCTCCGTAGCGATGTACATG
