>Addgene plasmid #141537 | TFORF0160 | depositor partial sequence | sequence record 276749 | Barcode
AATGCCTCCGTAGCGATGTACATG
