>Addgene plasmid #141537 | TFORF0160 | addgene partial sequence | sequence record 353756 | WPRE-R 5'-CATAGCGTAAAAGGAGCAACA-3'
TCTTTCCAATTTTGTAATCCAGAGGTTGATTGTCGACTTAACGCGTCATGTACATCGCTACGGAGGCATT
TCGTCCTTTCCACAAGATATATAAAGCCAAGAAATCGAAATACTTTCAAGTTACGGACTAGTTCATTACT
AGTAGGGCCGATCTCTGCGCTCCTGACGGTGCTCGCCTTTATCCATTTTTCCAGGTCCTCCACGTCCTCC
TCTTCTTCCTCCCATCTGTTCCATCAAAGGTCCAGGGGGCCCCCCAGGGCCACCTCGTCTTCCTCCACCA
AAGCCACCTCGGTCCATGCCCCGGCCACCACGGAAGCCACCTCTGTCTCCACCACGGCCACCTCTGAACA
TTCCACCGGGACCACCACGATCCATGAGGCCACCTCTTCCTCCCCGCATGCCACCAGGGCCACCTCTGCC
ACGATCACCACCCGGGGGCGGAAAGGGTGGCGGGAGGAAGCCTTCAGGCTTTGGGGCCTTACACTGGTTG
CACTCTGTTCTCCAGGCGAAGTTCTGGTTTCCACAACCCGGATTGGGACACTGCCAGTCTCCAGCTCGGT
GCTGGACGTTTCCTCCTCCAGAGGGGTTCCCTCGGGAACCCCGGGGTCCTCTTGGAGGGAAGCCTCCTCT
ATCTCCTCCACGGCCTCCCATGCGACCCATGGGTCCCCCAGGACCTCCTGGGCCTCCTGGAC
